Addgene plasmid #15414: pET28a-MED11
Depositing lab: Joan Conaway & Ronald Conaway. Depositing organization: Stowers Institute for Medical Research. Publication: A mammalian homolog of Drosophila melanogaster transcriptional coactivator intersex is a subunit of the mammalian Mediator complex. Sato S, Tomomori-Sato C, Banks CA, Parmely TJ, Sorokina I, Brower CS, Conaway RC, Conaway JW. J Biol Chem. 2003 Dec 12. 278(50):49671-4. 10.1074/jbc.C300444200 PubMed 14576168.
Backbone
  Vector backbone: pET28a
  Backbone manufacturer: EMD Biosciences
  Backbone size w/o insert (bp): 5400
  Vector type: Bacterial Expression
Growth in bacteria
  Bacterial resistance: Kanamycin, 50 μg/mL
  Growth temperature: 37°C
  Growth strain: DH5alpha
  Copy number: Low Copy
Gene/Insert
  Gene/Insert name: MED11 (alt names: HSPC296; AF161414)
  Species: M. musculus (mouse)
  Insert size (bp): 354
  Mutation: N/A
  GenBank ID: BE625435
  Entrez Gene: Med11 (a.k.a. AI465144, AW545069, RP23-42P20.8, 1110030J09Rik)
  Tag / fusion protein: His (N terminal on backbone)
  Cloning method: Restriction Enzyme; 5′ cloning site BamHI (not destroyed); 3′ cloning site XhoI (not destroyed)
  Sequencing primers: 5′ T7; 3′ T7 terminal
Terms and licenses: Academic/Nonprofit Terms; Industry Terms: Not Available to Industry
How to cite: pET28a-MED11 was a gift from Joan Conaway & Ronald Conaway (Addgene plasmid # 15414 ; http://n2t.net/addgene:15414 ; RRID:Addgene_15414)
