[The description below was written by a language model from this plasmid's Addgene catalogue record.]
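Description:
pET28a-MED11 is a bacterial expression plasmid built on the commercial pET28a backbone (about 5.4 kb without insert), carrying the coding sequence for mouse MED11, a subunit of the Mediator transcriptional coactivator complex. The insert is roughly 354 bp, is recorded as unmutated, and was cloned by restriction digestion between the BamHI and XhoI sites of the polylinker, both of which remain intact. The plasmid confers kanamycin resistance, is listed as low copy, and is propagated in a standard cloning strain of E. coli.

The insert sits downstream of a backbone-encoded N-terminal His tag, so the product is a His-tagged MED11 fusion suitable for immobilised metal affinity purification. No feature table accompanies the record, so the regulatory elements are not listed explicitly. However, pET28a is a T7-based system in which transcription is driven by a T7 promoter under lac operator control and ends at a T7 terminator, consistent with the T7 and T7 terminator sequencing primers named for this construct. Expression in such vectors requires a host supplying T7 RNA polymerase, typically an inducible DE3 lysogen, rather than the cloning strain used for maintenance.

The associated publication concerns the identification of a mammalian homolog of the Drosophila coactivator intersex as a Mediator subunit. This suggests the plasmid was made to produce recombinant MED11 in bacteria for biochemical work on Mediator, although the record does not state the specific experiments it was used for.
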