>Addgene plasmid #15414 | pET28a-MED11 | depositor partial sequence | sequence record 8278 | Author sequence
ATGGCTACCTACAGCCTGGCGAACGAGAGACTACGCGCTCTGGAAGACATTGAGCGGGAAATCGGCGCCA
TCCTTCAGAATGCAGGTACTGTGATCCTAGAATTGTCCAAGGAAAAAACTAACGAGCGGCTCCTAGACCG
GCAGGCGGCGGCCTTCACCGCTTCAGTGCAACACGTGGAGGCGGAGCTGTCAGCTCAGATCCGCTACCTC
ACCCAGGTGGCCACAGGGCAGCCCCATGAGGGCTCCAGCTACTCTTCGAGGAAGGACTGTCAGATGGCTC
TGAAGCGAGTGGACTATGCCCGCCTCAAGCTCAGTGATGTGGCTCGAACCTGTGGGCAGATGCTGGAGAA
CTAG
